>Addgene plasmid #179237 | p23-puro-EGFP-RPA194 | addgene full sequence | sequence record 355923 | Addgene NGS Result
ACTCAAGCTAACCAAAATCATCCCAAACTTCCCACCCCATACCCTATTACCACTGCCAATTACCTGTGGT
TTCATTTACTCTAAACCTGTGATTCCTCTGAATTATTTTCATTTTAAAGAAATTGTATTTGTTAAATATG
TACTACAAACTTAGTAGTTGGAAGGGCTAATTCACTCCCAAAGAAGACAAGATATCCTTGATCTGTGGAT
CTACCACACACAAGGCTACTTCCCTGATTAGCAGAACTACACACCAGGGCCAGGGGTCAGATATCCACTG
ACCTTTGGATGGTGCTACAAGCTAGTACCAGTTGAGCCAGATAAGGTAGAAGAGGCCAATAAAGGAGAGA
ACACCAGCTTGTTACACCCTGTGAGCCTGCATGGGATGGATGACCCGGAGAGAGAAGTGTTAGAGTGGAG
GTTTGACAGCCGCCTAGCATTTCATCACGTGGCCCGAGAGCTGCATCCGGAGTACTTCAAGAACTGCTGA
TATCGAGCTTGCTACAAGGGACTTTCCGCTGGGGACTTTCCAGGGAGGCGTGGCCTGGGCGGGACTGGGG
AGTGGCGAGCCCTCAGATCCTGCATATAAGCAGCTGCTTTTTGCCTGTACTGGGTCTCTCTGGTTAGACC
AGATCTGAGCCTGGGAGCTCTCTGGCTAACTAGGGAACCCACTGCTTAAGCCTCAATAAAGCTTGCCTTG
AGTGCTTCAAGTAGTGTGTGCCCGTCTGTTGTGTGACTCTGGTAACTAGAGATCCCTCAGACCCTTTTAG
TCAGTGTGGAAAATCTCTAGCAGTGGCGCCCGAACAGGGACTTGAAAGCGAAAGGGAAACCAGAGGAGCT
CTCTCGACGCAGGACTCGGCTTGCTGAAGCGCGCACGGCAAGAGGCGAGGGGCGGCGACTGGTGAGTACG
CCAAAAATTTTGACTAGCGGAGGCTAGAAGGAGAGAGATGGGTGCGAGAGCGTCAGTATTAAGCGGGGGA
GAATTAGATCGCGATGGGAAAAAATTCGGTTAAGGCCAGGGGGAAAGAAAAAATATAAATTAAAACATAT
AGTATGGGCAAGCAGGGAGCTAGAACGATTCGCAGTTAATCCTGGCCTGTTAGAAACATCAGAAGGCTGT
AGACAAATACTGGGACAGCTACAACCATCCCTTCAGACAGGATCAGAAGAACTTAGATCATTATATAATA
CAGTAGCAACCCTCTATTGTGTGCATCAAAGGATAGAGATAAAAGACACCAAGGAAGCTTTAGACAAGAT
AGAGGAAGAGCAAAACAAAAGTAAGACCACCGCACAGCAAGCGGCCGGCCGCTGATCTTCAGACCTGGAG
GAGGAGATATGAGGGACAATTGGAGAAGTGAATTATATAAATATAAAGTAGTAAAAATTGAACCATTAGG
AGTAGCACCCACCAAGGCAAAGAGAAGAGTGGTGCAGAGAGAAAAAAGAGCAGTGGGAATAGGAGCTTTG
TTCCTTGGGTTCTTGGGAGCAGCAGGAAGCACTATGGGCGCAGCGTCAATGACGCTGACGGTACAGGCCA
GACAATTATTGTCTGGTATAGTGCAGCAGCAGAACAATTTGCTGAGGGCTATTGAGGCGCAACAGCATCT
GTTGCAACTCACAGTCTGGGGCATCAAGCAGCTCCAGGCAAGAATCCTGGCTGTGGAAAGATACCTAAAG
GATCAACAGCTCCTGGGGATTTGGGGTTGCTCTGGAAAACTCATTTGCACCACTGCTGTGCCTTGGAATG
CTAGTTGGAGTAATAAATCTCTGGAACAGATTTGGAATCACACGACCTGGATGGAGTGGGACAGAGAAAT
TAACAATTACACAAGCTTAATACACTCCTTAATTGAAGAATCGCAAAACCAGCAAGAAAAGAATGAACAA
GAATTATTGGAATTAGATAAATGGGCAAGTTTGTGGAATTGGTTTAACATAACAAATTGGCTGTGGTATA
TAAAATTATTCATAATGATAGTAGGAGGCTTGGTAGGTTTAAGAATAGTTTTTGCTGTACTTTCTATAGT
GAATAGAGTTAGGCAGGGATATTCACCATTATCGTTTCAGACCCACCTCCCAACCCCGAGGGGACCCGAC
AGGCCCGAAGGAATAGAAGAAGAAGGTGGAGAGAGAGACAGAGACAGATCCATTCGATTAGTGAACGGAT
CTCGACGGTATCGCCGAATTCACAAATGGCAGTATTCATCCACAATTTTAAAAGAAAAGGGGGGATTGGG
GGGTACAGTGCAGGGGAAAGAATAGTAGACATAATAGCAACAGACATACAAACTAAAGAATTACAAAAAC
AAATTACAAAAATTCAAAATTTTCGGGTTTATTACAGGGACAGCAGAGATCCAGTTTGGACTAGTCGTGA
GGCTCCGGTGCCCGTCAGTGGGCAGAGCGCACATCGCCCACAGTCCCCGAGAAGTTGGGGGGAGGGGTCG
GCAATTGAACCGGTGCCTAGAGAAGGTGGCGCGGGGTAAACTGGGAAAGTGATGTCGTGTACTGGCTCCG
CCTTTTTCCCGAGGGTGGGGGAGAACCGTATATAAGTGCAGTAGTCGCCGTGAACGTTCTTTTTCGCAAC
GGGTTTGCCGCCAGAACACAGGTAAGTGCCGTGTGTGGTTCCCGCGGGCCTGGCCTCTTTACGGGTTATG
GCCCTTGCGTGCCTTGAATTACTTCCACCTGGCTGCAGTACGTGATTCTTGATCCCGAGCTTCGGGTTGG
AAGTGGGTGGGAGAGTTCGAGGCCTTGCGCTTAAGGAGCCCCTTCGCCTCGTGCTTGAGTTGAGGCCTGG
CCTGGGCGCTGGGGCCGCCGCGTGCGAATCTGGTGGCACCTTCGCGCCTGTCTCGCTGCTTTCGATAAGT
CTCTAGCCATTTAAAATTTTTGATGACCTGCTGCGACGCTTTTTTTCTGGCAAGATAGTCTTGTAAATGC
GGGCCAAGATCTGCACACTGGTATTTCGGTTTTTGGGGCCGCGGGCGGCGACGGGGCCCGTGCGTCCCAG
CGCACATGTTCGGCGAGGCGGGGCCTGCGAGCGCGGCCACCGAGAATCGGACGGGGGTAGTCTCAAGCTG
GCCGGCCTGCTCTGGTGCCTGGCCTCGCGCCGCCGTGTATCGCCCCGCCCTGGGCGGCAAGGCTGGCCCG
GTCGGCACCAGTTGCGTGAGCGGAAAGATGGCCGCTTCCCGGCCCTGCTGCAGGGAGCTCAAAATGGAGG
ACGCGGCGCTCGGGAGAGCGGGCGGGTGAGTCACCCACACAAAGGAAAAGGGCCTTTCCGTCCTCAGCCG
TCGCTTCATGTGACTCCACGGAGTACCGGGCGCCGTCCAGGCACCTCGATTAGTTCTCGAGCTTTTGGAG
TACGTCGTCTTTAGGTTGGGGGGAGGGGTTTTATGCGATGGAGTTTCCCCACACTGAGTGGGTGGAGACT
GAAGTTAGGCCAGCTTGGCACTTGATGTAATTCTCCTTGGAATTTGCCCTTTTTGAGTTTGGATCTTGGT
TCATTCTCAAGCCTCAGACAGTGGTTCAAAGTTTTTTTCTTCCATTTCAGGTGTCGTGAAGCGGATGGTG
AGCAAGGGCGAGGAGCTGTTCACCGGGGTGGTGCCCATCCTGGTCGAGCTGGACGGCGACGTAAACGGCC
ACAAGTTCAGCGTGTCCGGCGAGGGCGAGGGCGATGCCACCTACGGCAAGCTGACCCTGAAGTTCATCTG
CACCACCGGCAAGCTGCCCGTGCCCTGGCCCACCCTCGTGACCACCCTGACCTACGGCGTGCAGTGCTTC
AGCCGCTACCCCGACCACATGAAGCAGCACGACTTCTTCAAGTCCGCCATGCCCGAAGGCTACGTCCAGG
AGCGCACCATCTTCTTCAAGGACGACGGCAACTACAAGACCCGCGCCGAGGTGAAGTTCGAGGGCGACAC
CCTGGTGAACCGCATCGAGCTGAAGGGCATCGACTTCAAGGAGGACGGCAACATCCTGGGGCACAAGCTG
GAGTACAACTACAACAGCCACAACGTCTATATCATGGCCGACAAGCAGAAGAACGGCATCAAGGTGAACT
TCAAGATCCGCCACAACATCGAGGACGGCAGCGTGCAGCTCGCCGACCACTACCAGCAGAACACCCCCAT
CGGCGACGGCCCCGTGCTGCTGCCCGACAACCACTACCTGAGCACCCAGTCCGCCCTGAGCAAAGACCCC
AACGAGAAGCGCGATCACATGGTCCTGCTGGAGTTCGTGACCGCCGCCGGGATCACTCTCGGCATGGACG
AGCTGTACAAGTCCGGACTCAGATCTCGAGCTCAAGCTTCCATGTTGATCTCCAAGAACATGCCCTGGCG
GCGGCTGCAGGGCATTTCCTTCGGGATGTATTCGGCTGAAGAGCTCAAGAAATTAAGTGTTAAATCCATT
ACGAACCCTCGATACCTGGACAGCCTGGGGAACCCATCGGCAAACGGCCTGTACGATTTAGCTTTGGGCC
CTGCAGATTCCAAAGAGGTGTGCTCCACCTGCGTGCAGGACTTCAGCAACTGTTCTGGGCACCTGGGCCA
CATTGAGCTCCCACTCACAGTGTATAACCCTCTCCTCTTCGATAAGCTGTACCTGCTGCTTCGGGGCTCT
TGTTTAAACTGCCACATGCTGACTTGTCCCCGGGCCGTGATTCACCTCTTACTCTGCCAGCTGAGGGTTC
TGGAAGTCGGGGCCCTACAAGCAGTCTACGAGCTTGAGAGAATTCTGAACAGGTTTCTGGAAGAAAATCC
CGATCCCTCTGCCTCTGAAATTCGGGAGGAATTAGAACAATACACAACTGAAATTGTGCAGAACAACCTC
CTGGGGTCCCAGGGCGCACATGTAAAGAACGTGTGTGAGAGCAAGAGCAAGCTCATTGCTCTCTTCTGGA
AGGCACATATGAATGCTAAGCGCTGTCCCCACTGCAAGACCGGGCGATCCGTTGTCCGAAAGGAACACAA
CAGCAAGTTGACTATCACGTTTCCAGCCATGGTGCACAGGACAGCTGGCCAGAAGGACTCTGAGCCCCTG
GGAATTGAGGAAGCTCAGATAGGAAAACGAGGATACTTAACACCCACCAGTGCCCGCGAACACCTTTCTG
CCCTGTGGAAGAATGAAGGATTCTTTCTGAACTACCTTTTTTCGGGAATGGATGATGATGGTATGGAATC
CAGATTCAATCCCAGTGTGTTCTTTCTAGATTTCTTGGTGGTGCCGCCCTCAAGGTATCGCCCAGTCAGT
CGCCTAGGAGACCAGATGTTTACTAATGGCCAGACGGTGAACTTGCAGGCTGTCATGAAGGATGTAGTTC
TGATTCGAAAACTTCTGGCATTGATGGCCCAAGAACAGAAGTTGCCAGAGGAAGTGGCCACACCCACTAC
AGATGAGGAAAAAGACTCTTTGATTGCTATTGACCGATCCTTTTTGAGTACACTTCCAGGCCAGTCCCTC
ATAGACAAACTTTACAACATTTGGATTCGCCTTCAGAGCCACGTCAATATTGTGTTTGATAGCGAGATGG
ACAAACTAATGATGGACAAGTACCCAGGCATTAGGCAGATCCTGGAGAAGAAAGAAGGCCTGTTCCGAAA
ACACATGATGGGAAAGCGAGTGGACTACGCTGCGCGCTCAGTCATCTGCCCAGACATGTACATCAACACC
AACGAAATTGGAATTCCCATGGTGTTTGCCACAAAACTGACCTACCCACAGCCAGTTACCCCATGGAATG
TTCAGGAACTTAGGCAAGCGGTCATCAACGGCCCTAATGTGCACCCAGGAGCCTCCATGGTCATCAATGA
GGACGGCAGCCGCACAGCCCTGAGCGCTGTGGACATGACCCAGCGAGAGGCCGTGGCCAAGCAGCTTCTG
ACCCCAGCCACGGGGGCACCTAAGCCCCAGGGGACAAAAATTGTGTGCCGGCATGTGAAGAATGGGGACA
TTCTGCTACTGAACCGACAGCCCACACTGCACAGACCCTCCATCCAGGCCCACCGTGCCCGCATCCTGCC
TGAAGAGAAAGTGCTGCGGCTCCACTATGCCAACTGCAAGGCCTATAATGCCGACTTTGATGGAGACGAG
ATGAATGCCCATTTCCCCCAGAGTGAGCTGGGCCGGGCCGAGGCCTACGTCCTGGCCTGCACTGATCAGC
AGTACCTTGTTCCCAAGGATGGCCAACCATTGGCGGGACTGATCCAGGATCACATGGTTTCAGGGGCAAG
CATGACTACTCGGGGTTGCTTTTTCACCCGGGAGCACTATATGGAGCTGGTGTACCGAGGACTCACGGAC
AAAGTGGGGCGCGTGAAGCTCCTTTCTCCTTCCATCCTGAAGCCCTTTCCGCTGTGGACAGGAAAACAGG
TTGTGTCAACGCTGCTCATAAATATAATCCCAGAGGACCACATCCCACTGAACTTATCTGGAAAGGCGAA
AATCACTGGGAAAGCCTGGGTGAAGGAAACTCCTCGATCCGTTCCTGGCTTTAACCCTGACTCGATGTGC
GAGTCCCAGGTGATCATCAGGGAAGGGGAGCTGCTCTGCGGAGTGCTGGACAAGGCGCACTATGGGAGCT
CCGCCTACGGCCTGGTCCACTGCTGCTATGAGATCTATGGAGGCGAGACCAGCGGCAAGGTTCTAACCTG
CCTGGCCCGCCTCTTCACCGCCTACCTGCAGCTCTACAGAGGCTTCACCTTGGGCGTGGAAGACATTTTG
GTGAAGCCAAAGGCAGATGTCAAGAGGCAACGTATCATTGAAGAATCCACCCACTGCGGGCCCCAGGCTG
TCAGGGCTGCATTAAACCTGCCAGAAGCCGCATCATATGATGAGGTCCGAGGAAAATGGCAGGATGCCCA
TCTGGGCAAGGACCAGAGGGATTTTAACATGATTGATCTGAAGTTCAAGGAGGAAGTGAACCATTACAGC
AATGAGATTAACAAGGCATGCATGCCTTTTGGCCTACACAGACAGTTCCCAGAGAACAGCCTGCAGATGA
TGGTGCAGTCGGGAGCCAAAGGTTCAACTGTGAACACGATGCAGATCTCGTGCCTGCTGGGCCAGATTGA
ACTGGAAGGTCGGAGACCCCCGCTGATGGCGTCTGGCAAGTCACTGCCCTGCTTTGAGCCTTATGAGTTC
ACCCCCAGGGCTGGTGGCTTTGTCACTGGCAGGTTCCTTACCGGCATCAAACCTCCTGAGTTCTTCTTCC
ACTGCATGGCAGGACGAGAGGGCCTGGTGGACACTGCTGTGAAAACCAGCCGCTCAGGCTATCTCCAAAG
GTGCATCATCAAGCACCTAGAGGGGCTGGTCGTGCAGTATGATCTCACGGTCCGTGACAGTGACGGCAGT
GTGGTGCAGTTCCTGTATGGGGAGGATGGCCTGGACATCCCCAAGACACAGTTCCTGCAGCCCAAGCAGT
TCCCCTTCCTGGCCAGCAACTACGAGGTGATAATGAAATCACAGCATCTCCATGAAGTTTTATCCAGAGC
AGATCCCAAAAAAGCTCTCCACCACTTCAGAGCTATCAAAAAATGGCAAAGCAAGCACCCCAACACCCTG
CTGAGAAGAGGCGCCTTCTTGAGTTATTCCCAGAAAATTCAGGAAGCTGTGAAAGCCCTGAAACTTGAGA
GTGAAAACCGCAATGGCCGCAGCCCTGGGACTCAGGAGATGCTGAGGATGTGGTATGAGTTGGATGAGGA
AAGCCGAAGGAAATACCAGAAGAAGGCGGCCGCTTGTCCTGACCCCAGTCTGTCTGTCTGGCGTCCTGAC
ATCTACTTTGCATCAGTGTCAGAAACATTTGAAACAAAGGTTGATGACTACAGTCAAGAGTGGGCAGCTC
AAACAGAGAAGAGTTATGAGAAATCAGAGCTTTCTCTCGACAGGTTGAGGACCTTGCTGCAGCTGAAGTG
GCAGCGCTCACTGTGTGAGCCGGGCGAGGCTGTGGGCCTGCTGGCTGCCCAGAGCATCGGAGAGCCCTCC
ACCCAGATGACCCTCAACACCTTCCACTTTGCAGGCAGAGGCGAGATGAACGTCACCCTGGGCATTCCAA
GGTTGCGGGAGATTCTCATGGTGGCCAGCGCCAACATCAAGACACCCATGATGAGCGTGCCCGTGCTCAA
CACCAAGAAAGCCCTGAAGAGAGTGAAAAGCCTGAAGAAGCAACTCACCAGGGTGTGCTTGGGGGAGGTG
TTGCAGAAAATTGACGTCCAGGAGTCCTTCTGTATGGAAGAAAAACAGAACAAATTCCAGGTGTACCAGC
TGCGGTTTCAGTTCCTGCCACATGCATATTACCAGCAGGAGAAGTGCCTGAGACCCGAGGACATCCTGCG
CTTCATGGAAACAAGATTCTTTAAACTTCTGATGGAATCCATCAAAAAGAAGAATAATAAAGCATCAGCT
TTCAGGAACGTAAACACTCGAAGAGCTACACAGCGGGATCTGGACAACGCTGGGGAGTTGGGGAGGAGTC
GGGGAGAGCAGGAGGGTGATGAGGAAGAGGAGGGGCACATTGTGGATGCTGAAGCTGAGGAGGGAGACGC
CGATGCCTCTGATGCCAAACGCAAGGAGAAGCAGGAGGAGGAGGTTGATTATGAGAGTGAGGAAGAGGAG
GAGAGGGAGGGCGAGGAGAACGACGATGAAGACATGCAGGAGGAACGAAATCCCCACAGGGAAGGTGCTC
GAAAGACCCAAGAGCAAGATGAAGAGGTGGGCTTAGGCACTGAGGAGGACCCGTCCCTTCCCGCCCTCCT
GACGCAGCCCCGGAAACCCACCCACAGCCAGGAGCCCCAGGGGCCCGAGGCCATGGAGCGCCGGGTCCAG
GCTGTGCGTGAGATCCACCCGTTCATAGATGACTACCAGTACGACACCGAGGAGAGCCTGTGGTGCCAGG
TGACAGTGAAGCTCCCTCTGATGAAGATCAACTTTGACATGAGCTCCCTGGTAGTATCTTTGGCCCATGG
TGCCGTCATCTATGCGACCAAGGGCATCACTCGGTGCCTCCTGAATGAAACAACCAACAATAAGAACGAG
AAGGAGCTTGTGCTAAACACAGAAGGAATCAACCTCCCAGAGCTATTCAAGTATGCAGAGGTCCTGGATC
TGCGCCGCCTCTACTCCAACGACATCCACGCCATAGCCAACACGTATGGCATTGAGGCCGCGCTGCGGGT
GATCGAGAAGGAGATCAAGGATGTGTTTGCCGTGTATGGCATCGCGGTCGACCCTCGCCATCTCTCCCTG
GTTGCTGATTATATGTGCTTCGAGGGTGTTTACAAGCCACTGAATCGCTTTGGGATCCGGTCAAACTCTT
CCCCGCTACAGCAGATGACATTTGAAACCAGCTTCCAGTTTCTGAAGCAAGCCACCATGCTGGGATCCCA
CGATGAGCTGAGGTCTCCTTCTGCCTGCCTTGTGGTCGGGAAGGTCGTCAGGGGCGGGACAGGCCTGTTC
GAGCTCAAGCAGCCTCTGAGATAACAGCTAGCTCGAGTCTAGAGGATCTGCCCCTCTCCCTCCCCCCCCC
CTAACGTTACTGGCCGAAGCCGCTTGGAATAAGGCCGGTGTGCGTTTGTCTATATGTTATTTTCCACCAT
ATTGCCGTCTTTTGGCAATGTGAGGGCCCGGAAACCTGGCCCTGTCTTCTTGACGAGCATTCCTAGGGGT
CTTTCCCCTCTCGCCAAAGGAATGCAAGGTCTGTTGAATGTCGTGAAGGAAGCAGTTCCTCTGGAAGCTT
CTTGAAGACAAACAACGTCTGTAGCGACCCTTTGCAGGCAGCGGAACCCCCCACCTGGCGACAGGTGCCT
CTGCGGCCAAAAGCCACGTGTATAAGATACACCTGCAAAGGCGGCACAACCCCAGTGCCACGTTGTGAGT
TGGATAGTTGTGGAAAGAGTCAAATGGCTCTCCTCAAGCGTATTCAACAATGGGCTGAAGGATGCCCAGA
AGGTACCCCATTGTATGGGATCTGATCTGGGGCCTCGGTGCACATGCTTTACATGTGTTTAGTCGAGGTT
AAAAAAACGTCTAGGCCCCCCGAACCACGGGGACGTGGTTTTCCTTTGAAAAACACGATGATAAGGATCC
ACCGGAGCTTACCATGACCGAGTACAAGCCCACGGTGCGCCTCGCCACCCGCGACGACGTCCCCAGGGCC
GTACGCACCCTCGCCGCCGCGTTCGCCGACTACCCCGCCACGCGCCACACCGTCGATCCGGACCGCCACA
TCGAGCGGGTCACCGAGCTGCAAGAACTCTTCCTCACGCGCGTCGGGCTCGACATCGGCAAGGTGTGGGT
CGCGGACGACGGCGCCGCGGTGGCGGTCTGGACCACGCCGGAGAGCGTCGAAGCGGGGGCGGTGTTCGCC
GAGATCGGCCCGCGCATGGCCGAGTTGAGCGGTTCCCGGCTGGCCGCGCAGCAACAGATGGAAGGCCTCC
TGGCGCCGCACCGGCCCAAGGAGCCCGCGTGGTTCCTGGCCACCGTCGGCGTCTCGCCCGACCACCAGGG
CAAGGGTCTGGGCAGCGCCGTCGTGCTCCCCGGAGTGGAGGCGGCCGAGCGCGCCGGGGTGCCCGCCTTC
CTGGAGACCTCCGCGCCCCGCAACCTCCCCTTCTACGAGCGGCTCGGCTTCACCGTCACCGCCGACGTCG
AGGTGCCCGAAGGACCGCGCACCTGGTGCATGACCCGCAAGCCCGGTGCCTGACGCCCATCGATAGATCC
TAATCAACCTCTGGATTACAAAATTTGTGAAAGATTGACTGGTATTCTTAACTATGTTGCTCCTTTTACG
CTATGTGGATACGCTGCTTTAATGCCTTTGTATCATGCTATTGCTTCCCGTATGGCTTTCATTTTCTCCT
CCTTGTATAAATCCTGGTTGCTGTCTCTTTATGAGGAGTTGTGGCCCGTTGTCAGGCAACGTGGCGTGGT
GTGCACTGTGTTTGCTGACGCAACCCCCACTGGTTGGGGCATTGCCACCACCTGTCAGCTCCTTTCCGGG
ACTTTCGCTTTCCCCCTCCCTATTGCCACGGCGGAACTCATCGCCGCCTGCCTTGCCCGCTGCTGGACAG
GGGCTCGGCTGTTGGGCACTGACAATTCCGTGGTGTTGTCGGGGAAATCATCGTCCTTTCCTTGGCTGCT
CGCCTGTGTTGCCACCTGGATTCTGCGCGGGACGTCCTTCTGCTACGTCCCTTCGGCCCTCAATCCAGCG
GACCTTCCTTCCCGCGGCCTGCTGCCGGCTCTGCGGCCTCTTCCGCGTCTTCGCCTTCGCCCTCAGACGA
GTCGGATCTCCCTTTGGGCCGCCTCCCCGCCTGAGATCCTTTAAGACCAATGACTTACAAGGCAGCTGTA
GATCTTAGCCACTTTTTAAAAGAAAAGGGGGGACTGGAAGGGCTAATTCACTCCCAACGAAGACAAGATC
TGCTTTTTGCTTGTACTGGGTCTCTCTGGTTAGACCAGATCTGAGCCTGGGAGCTCTCTGGCTAACTAGG
GAACCCACTGCTTAAGCCTCAATAAAGCTTGCCTTGAGTGCTTCAAGTAGTGTGTGCCCGTCTGTTGTGT
GACTCTGGTAACTAGAGATCCCTCAGACCCTTTTAGTCAGTGTGGAAAATCTCTAGCAGTAGTAGTTCAT
GTCATCTTATTATTCAGTATTTATAACTTGCAAAGAAATGAATATCAGAGAGTGAGAGGCCCGGGTTAAT
TAAGGAAAGGGCTAGATCATTCTTGAAGACGAAAGGGCCTCGTGATACGCCTATTTTTATAGGTTAATGT
CATGATAATAATGGTTTCTTAGACGTCAGGTGGCACTTTTCGGGGAAATGTGCGCGGAACCCCTATTTGT
TTATTTTTCTAAATACATTCAAATATGTATCCGCTCATGAGACAATAACCCTGATAAATGCTTCAATAAT
ATTGAAAAAGGAAGAGTATGAGTATTCAACATTTCCGTGTCGCCCTTATTCCCTTTTTTGCGGCATTTTG
CCTTCCTGTTTTTGCTCACCCAGAAACGCTGGTGAAAGTAAAAGATGCTGAAGATCAGTTGGGTGCACGA
GTGGGTTACATCGAACTGGATCTCAACAGCGGTAAGATCCTTGAGAGTTTTCGCCCCGAAGAACGTTTTC
CAATGATGAGCACTTTTAAAGTTCTGCTATGTGGCGCGGTATTATCCCGTGTTGACGCCGGGCAAGAGCA
ACTCGGTCGCCGCATACACTATTCTCAGAATGACTTGGTTGAGTACTCACCAGTCACAGAAAAGCATCTT
ACGGATGGCATGACAGTAAGAGAATTATGCAGTGCTGCCATAACCATGAGTGATAACACTGCGGCCAACT
TACTTCTGACAACGATCGGAGGACCGAAGGAGCTAACCGCTTTTTTGCACAACATGGGGGATCATGTAAC
TCGCCTTGATCGTTGGGAACCGGAGCTGAATGAAGCCATACCAAACGACGAGCGTGACACCACGATGCCT
GTAGCAATGGCAACAACGTTGCGCAAACTATTAACTGGCGAACTACTTACTCTAGCTTCCCGGCAACAAT
TAATAGACTGGATGGAGGCGGATAAAGTTGCAGGACCACTTCTGCGCTCGGCCCTTCCGGCTGGCTGGTT
TATTGCTGATAAATCTGGAGCCGGTGAGCGTGGGTCTCGCGGTATCATTGCAGCACTGGGGCCAGATGGT
AAGCCCTCCCGTATCGTAGTTATCTACACGACGGGGAGTCAGGCAACTATGGATGAACGAAATAGACAGA
TCGCTGAGATAGGTGCCTCACTGATTAAGCATTGGTAACTGTCAGACCAAGTTTACTCATATATACTTTA
GATTGATTTAAAACTTCATTTTTAATTTAAAAGGATCTAGGTGAAGATCCTTTTTGATAATCTCATGACC
AAAATCCCTTAACGTGAGTTTTCGTTCCACTGAGCGTCAGACCCCGTAGAAAAGATCAAAGGATCTTCTT
GAGATCCTTTTTTTCTGCGCGTAATCTGCTGCTTGCAAACAAAAAAACCACCGCTACCAGCGGTGGTTTG
TTTGCCGGATCAAGAGCTACCAACTCTTTTTCCGAAGGTAACTGGCTTCAGCAGAGCGCAGATACCAAAT
ACTGTTCTTCTAGTGTAGCCGTAGTTAGGCCACCACTTCAAGAACTCTGTAGCACCGCCTACATACCTCG
CTCTGCTAATCCTGTTACCAGTGGCTGCTGCCAGTGGCGATAAGTCGTGTCTTACCGGGTTGGACTCAAG
ACGATAGTTACCGGATAAGGCGCAGCGGTCGGGCTGAACGGGGGGTTCGTGCACACAGCCCAGCTTGGAG
CGAACGACCTACACCGAACTGAGATACCTACAGCGTGAGCTATGAGAAAGCGCCACGCTTCCCGAAGGGA
GAAAGGCGGACAGGTATCCGGTAAGCGGCAGGGTCGGAACAGGAGAGCGCACGAGGGAGCTTCCAGGGGG
AAACGCCTGGTATCTTTATAGTCCTGTCGGGTTTCGCCACCTCTGACTTGAGCGTCGATTTTTGTGATGC
TCGTCAGGGGGGCGGAGCCTATGGAAAAACGCCAGCAACGCGGCCTTTTTACGGTTCCTGGCCTTTTGCT
GGCCTTTTGCTCACATGTTCTTTCCTGCGTTATCCCCTGATTCTGTGGATAACCGTATTACCGCCTTTGA
GTGAGCTGATACCGCTCGCCGCAGCCGAACGACCGAGCGCAGCGAGTCAGTGAGCGAGGAAGCGGAAGAG
CGCCCAATACGCAAACCGCCTCTCCCCGCGCGTTGGCCGATTCATTAATGCAGCAAGCTCATGGCTGACT
AATTTTTTTTATTTATGCAGAGGCCGAGGCCGCCTCGGCCTCTGAGCTATTCCAGAAGTAGTGAGGAGGC
TTTTTTGGAGGCCTAGGCTTTTGCAAAAAGCTCCCCGTGGCACGACAGGTTTCCCGACTGGAAAGCGGGC
AGTGAGCGCAACGCAATTAATGTGAGTTAGCTCACTCATTAGGCACCCCAGGCTTTACACTTTATGCTTC
CGGCTCGTATGTTGTGTGGAATTGTGAGCGGATAACAATTTCACACAGGAAACAGCTATGACATGATTAC
GAATTTCACAAATAAAGCATTTTTTTCACTGCATTCTAGTTGTGGTTTGTCCAAACTCATCAATGTATCT
TATCATGTCTGGATCAACTGGATA
Features (pLannotate 1.2.2; 26 found; start..end, strand, type, name):
    158..487     +  CDS            nef (fragment): NEF_HV1BR - Experimental evidence at protein level: Swiss-Prot protein existence level 1. Extracellular Nef protein targets CD4(+) T-lymphocytes for apoptosis by interacting with CXCR4 surface receptors (PubMed:14990729). From Human immunodeficiency virus type 1 group M subtype B (isolate BRU/LAI) (HIV-1).
    535..792     +  LTR            5' LTR (truncated): truncated 5' long terminal repeat (LTR) from HIV-1
    839..964     +  misc_feature   HIV-1 Ψ: packaging signal of human immunodeficiency virus type 1
    948..1286    +  CDS            HIV-1 gag (fragment): gag protein from human immunodeficiency virus 1; gag
   1461..1694    +  misc_feature   RRE: The Rev response element (RRE) of HIV-1 allows for Rev-dependent mRNA export from the nucleus to the cytoplasm.
   2071..2171    +  CDS            Rev (fragment): human immunodeficiency virus 1 (HIV-1) Rev protein; rev; enhances nuclear export of unspliced and incompletely spliced viral mRNAs
   2216..2333    +  misc_feature   cPPT/CTS: central polypurine tract and central termination sequence of HIV-1
   2381..3559    +  promoter       EF-1α promoter: strong constitutive promoter for human elongation factor EF-1α
   3565..4281    +  CDS            EGFP: EGFP is a basic (constitutively fluorescent) green fluorescent protein published in 1996, derived from Aequorea victoria. It is reported to be a rapidly-maturing weak dimer with moderate acid sensitivity.
   4282..4310    +  misc_feature   MCS (fragment): multiple cloning site
   4312..9471    +  CDS            POLR1A: RPA1_HUMAN - Experimental evidence at protein level: Swiss-Prot protein existence level 1. DNA-dependent RNA polymerase catalyzes the transcription of DNA into RNA using the four ribonucleoside triphosphates as substrates. Largest and catalytic core component of RNA polymerase I which synthesizes ribosomal RNA precursors. Forms the polymerase active center together with the second largest subunit. A single stranded DNA template strand of the promoter is positioned within the central active site cleft of Pol I. A bridging helix emanates from RPA1 and crosses the cleft near the catalytic site an
   9501..10074   +  misc_feature   IRES: internal ribosome entry site (IRES) of the encephalomyocarditis virus (EMCV)
  10094..10693   +  CDS            PuroR: puromycin N-acetyltransferase; pac from Streptomyces alboniger; confers resistance to puromycin
  10712..11300   +  misc_feature   WPRE: woodchuck hepatitis virus posttranscriptional regulatory element
  11308..11373   +  CDS            nef (fragment): NEF_HV1Z2 - Experimental evidence at protein level: Swiss-Prot protein existence level 1. Extracellular Nef protein targets CD4(+) T-lymphocytes for apoptosis by interacting with CXCR4 surface receptors. From Human immunodeficiency virus type 1 group M subtype D (isolate Z2/CDC-Z34) (HIV-1).
  11375..11608   +  LTR            3' LTR (ΔU3): self-inactivating 3' long terminal repeat (LTR) from HIV-1
  11813..11917   +  promoter       AmpR promoter: bla
  11918..12778   +  CDS            AmpR: β-lactamase; bla; confers resistance to ampicillin, carbenicillin, and related antibiotics
  12949..13537   +  rep_origin     ori: high-copy-number ColE1/pMB1/pBR322/pUC origin of replication
  13720..13774   +  CDS            lacI (fragment): lac repressor; lacI; The lac repressor binds to the lac operator to inhibit transcription in E. coli. This inhibition can be relieved by adding lactose or isopropyl-β-D-thiogalactopyranoside (IPTG).
  13780..13873   +  rep_origin     SV40 ori (fragment): SV40 origin of replication
  13898..13935   +  CDS            lacI (fragment): lac repressor; lacI; The lac repressor binds to the lac operator to inhibit transcription in E. coli. This inhibition can be relieved by adding lactose or isopropyl-β-D-thiogalactopyranoside (IPTG).
  13948..13969   +  protein_bind   CAP binding site: CAP binding activates transcription in the presence of cAMP. E. coli catabolite activator protein
  13984..14014   +  promoter       lac promoter: promoter for the E. coli lac operon
  14018..14040   +  protein_bind   lac operator (fragment): The lac repressor binds to the lac operator to inhibit transcription in E. coli. This inhibition can be relieved by adding lactose or isopropyl-β-D-thiogalactopyranoside (IPTG). lac repressor encoded by lacI
  14072..14155   +  polyA_signal   SV40 poly(A) signal (fragment): SV40 polyadenylation signal
