[The description below was written by a language model from this plasmid's Addgene catalogue record and pLannotate feature annotations shown in this document.]
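Description:
p23-puro-EGFP-RPA194 is a roughly 14.2 kb HIV-1-derived lentiviral expression plasmid built on the pHAGE-EF1a-IRES-ZsGreen backbone and catalogued as a mammalian expression vector for overexpression in human cells. In bacteria it is maintained through a high-copy ColE1/pUC-type origin and selected with ampicillin via the bla gene. The backbone also retains small remnants of lac regulatory sequence, an SV40 origin and an SV40 poly(A) signal. The viral portion carries a truncated 5' LTR, the Ψ packaging signal with a partial gag sequence, the Rev response element, the cPPT/CTS and a self-inactivating ΔU3 3' LTR. These elements allow the transfer RNA to be packaged when helper functions are supplied in trans and integrated into target cells without reconstituting an active viral promoter.

The payload is a single bicistronic transcription unit driven by the strong constitutive human EF-1α promoter. EGFP is placed first and is joined through a short multiple-cloning-site remnant to the full coding sequence of human POLR1A (RPA194), the largest, catalytic subunit of RNA polymerase I. The result is an N-terminally EGFP-tagged fusion protein. Downstream, an EMCV IRES directs translation of puromycin N-acetyltransferase from the same mRNA, so puromycin-resistant cells should also express the fusion. This puromycin cassette appears in place of the ZsGreen reporter named in the backbone. A WPRE follows to enhance transcript stability and expression.

The record supports its use for stable or transient expression of fluorescent RPA194 in human cells. In the context of the associated work on nucleolar organisation and Pol I transcription, this would allow Pol I to be visualised by live or fixed-cell imaging.
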