Addgene plasmid #179237: p23-puro-EGFP-RPA194
Purpose: overexpression in human cells
Depositing lab: Ling-Ling Chen. Depositing organization: CAS Center for Excellence in Molecular Cell Science. Publication: lncRNA SLERT controls phase separation of FC/DFCs to facilitate Pol I transcription. Wu M, Xu G, Han C, Luan PF, Xing YH, Nan F, Yang LZ, Huang Y, Yang ZH, Shan L, Yang L, Liu J, Chen LL. Science. 2021 Jul 30;373(6554):547-555. doi: 10.1126/science.abf6582. PubMed 34326237.
Backbone
  Vector backbone: pHAGE-EF1a-IRES-ZsGreen
  Vector type: Mammalian Expression
Growth in bacteria
  Bacterial resistance: Ampicillin, 100 μg/mL
  Growth temperature: 37°C
  Growth strain: DH5alpha
  Copy number: High Copy
Gene/Insert
  Gene/Insert name: RPA194 (alt name: POLR1A)
  Species: H. sapiens (human)
  Entrez Gene: POLR1A (a.k.a. A190, AFDCIN, HLD27, RPA1, RPA190, RPA194, RPO1-4, RPO14)
  Tag / fusion protein: EGFP (N terminal on insert)
  Cloning method: Restriction Enzyme; 5′ cloning site unknown (unknown if destroyed)
Terms and licenses: Academic/Nonprofit Terms; Industry Terms: Not Available to Industry
How to cite: p23-puro-EGFP-RPA194 was a gift from Ling-Ling Chen (Addgene plasmid # 179237 ; http://n2t.net/addgene:179237 ; RRID:Addgene_179237)
